Addgene plasmid #113848: CAG-loxP-3xpA-H2BsfGFP-tdTomato - T2A APGST XE
Purpose: Histone H2B-superfolder GFP and tdTomato linked by T2A (APGST linker)
Depositing lab: Mario Capecchi. Depositing organization: University of Utah.
Backbone
  Vector backbone: Custom
  Vector type: Mammalian Expression
Growth in bacteria
  Bacterial resistance: Ampicillin, 100 μg/mL
  Growth temperature: 30°C
  Growth strain: DH10B
  Copy number: High Copy
Gene/Insert
  Gene/Insert name: H2B-sfGFP-T2A-tdTomato
Terms and licenses: Academic/Nonprofit Terms; Industry Terms: Not Available to Industry
How to cite: CAG-loxP-3xpA-H2BsfGFP-tdTomato - T2A APGST XE was a gift from Mario Capecchi (Addgene plasmid # 113848 ; http://n2t.net/addgene:113848 ; RRID:Addgene_113848)
