[The description below was written by a language model from this plasmid's Addgene catalogue record and pLannotate feature annotations shown in this document.]
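Description:
CAG-loxP-3xpA-H2BsfGFP-tdTomato - T2A APGST XE is a 9.3 kb mammalian expression plasmid on a custom backbone that carries a Cre-dependent, two-colour fluorescent reporter. It is maintained in E. coli through a high-copy ColE1/pUC-type origin and selected with ampicillin via the β-lactamase gene. An f1 origin, a T7 promoter and remnants of lac promoter/operator, lacI and lacZα sequences are also annotated, and these look like leftovers of a pBluescript-style cloning vector.

Expression is driven by the CAG promoter, annotated as the CMV immediate-early enhancer, the chicken β-actin promoter and a chimeric β-actin/β-globin intron, which gives strong, broadly active transcription in mammalian cells. Immediately downstream sits a stop cassette of three tandem SV40 polyadenylation signals flanked by two loxP sites in the same orientation. Until Cre recombinase excises this cassette, transcripts should terminate before reaching the coding region. After excision, the promoter reads into a single open reading frame encoding human histone H2B fused to superfolder GFP, followed by tdTomato. According to the catalogue entry, the two are joined by a T2A self-cleaving peptide with an APGST linker. The T2A itself is not separately annotated but would fall in the short gap between the two fluorescent protein features. Ribosomal skipping at T2A should yield a chromatin-bound green nuclear label and a separate, untargeted red protein from one transcript. A WPRE and the bGH polyadenylation signal follow to enhance transcript stability and processing.

The record states no purpose beyond the linked reporter, but the naming suggests it is one of a set comparing 2A linker designs.
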