Features (pLannotate 1.2.2; 28 found; start..end, strand, type, name):
     24..128     +  promoter       AmpR promoter: bla
    129..989     +  CDS            AmpR: β-lactamase; bla; confers resistance to ampicillin, carbenicillin, and related antibiotics
   1160..1748    +  rep_origin     ori: high-copy-number ColE1/pMB1/pBR322/pUC origin of replication
   1931..2023    +  CDS            lacI (fragment): lac repressor; lacI; The lac repressor binds to the lac operator to inhibit transcription in E. coli. This inhibition can be relieved by adding lactose or isopropyl-β-D-thiogalactopyranoside (IPTG).
   2036..2057    +  protein_bind   CAP binding site: CAP binding activates transcription in the presence of cAMP. E. coli catabolite activator protein
   2072..2102    +  promoter       lac promoter: promoter for the E. coli lac operon
   2110..2126    +  protein_bind   lac operator: The lac repressor binds to the lac operator to inhibit transcription in E. coli. This inhibition can be relieved by adding lactose or isopropyl-β-D-thiogalactopyranoside (IPTG). lac repressor encoded by lacI
   2406..2785    +  enhancer       CMV enhancer: human cytomegalovirus immediate early enhancer
   2787..3064    +  promoter       chicken β-actin promoter: No description available
   3065..4081    +  intron         chimeric intron: chimera between introns from chicken β-actin and rabbit β-globin
   4141..4174    +  protein_bind   loxP: Cre-mediated recombination occurs in the 8-bp core sequence (GCATACAT). Cre recombinase
   4177..4202    +  misc_feature   MCS (fragment): pBluescript multiple cloning site
   4202..4284    +  CDS            large T antigen (fragment): large T antigen from SV40 (simian virus 40)
   4307..4428    +  polyA_signal   SV40 poly(A) signal: SV40 polyadenylation signal
   4435..4517    +  CDS            large T antigen (fragment): large T antigen from SV40 (simian virus 40)
   4540..4661    +  polyA_signal   SV40 poly(A) signal: SV40 polyadenylation signal
   4668..4750    +  CDS            large T antigen (fragment): large T antigen from SV40 (simian virus 40)
   4773..4894    +  polyA_signal   SV40 poly(A) signal: SV40 polyadenylation signal
   4917..4950    +  protein_bind   loxP: Cre-mediated recombination occurs in the 8-bp core sequence (GCATACAT). Cre recombinase
   4972..5349    +  CDS            H2BC3: H2B1B_HUMAN - Also known as H2BFF, HIST1H2BB Experimental evidence at protein level: Swiss-Prot protein existence level 1. Core component of nucleosome. Nucleosomes wrap and compact DNA into chromatin, limiting DNA accessibility to the cellular machineries which require DNA as a template. Histones thereby play a central role in transcription regulation, DNA repair, DNA replication and chromosomal stability. DNA accessibility is regulated via a complex set of post-translational modifications of histones, also called histone code, and nucleosome remodeling. From Homo sapiens (Human).
   5368..6081    +  CDS            Superfolder GFP: Superfolder GFP is a basic (constitutively fluorescent) green fluorescent protein published in 2005, derived from Aequorea victoria. It is reported to be a very rapidly-maturing weak dimer.
   6172..7599    +  CDS            tdTomato: tdTomato is a basic (constitutively fluorescent) orange fluorescent protein published in 2004, derived from Discosoma sp.. It is reported to be a somewhat slowly-maturing tandem dimer with low acid sensitivity.
   7610..8195    +  misc_feature   WPRE: woodchuck hepatitis virus posttranscriptional regulatory element
   8240..8464    +  polyA_signal   bGH poly(A) signal: bovine growth hormone polyadenylation signal
   8468..8489    +  promoter       SV40 promoter (fragment): SV40 enhancer and early promoter
   8662..8680    -  promoter       T7 promoter: promoter for bacteriophage T7 RNA polymerase
   8683..8840    +  CDS            lacZα (fragment): LacZα fragment of β-galactosidase; lacZ fragment
   8872..9300    -  rep_origin     f1 ori (sequence partly withheld): f1 bacteriophage origin of replication; arrow indicates direction of (+) strand synthesis
>Addgene plasmid #113848 | CAG-loxP-3xpA-H2BsfGFP-tdTomato - T2A APGST XE | addgene full sequence | sequence record 226931 | Addgene  NGS Result
GTGGCACTTTTCGGGGAAATGTGCGCGGAACCCCTATTTGTTTATTTTTCTAAATACATTCAAATATGTA
TCCGCTCATGAGACAATAACCCTGATAAATGCTTCAATAATATTGAAAAAGGAAGAGTATGAGTATTCAA
CATTTCCGTGTCGCCCTTATTCCCTTTTTTGCGGCATTTTGCCTTCCTGTTTTTGCTCACCCAGAAACGC
TGGTGAAAGTAAAAGATGCTGAAGATCAGTTGGGTGCACGAGTGGGTTACATCGAACTGGATCTCAACAG
CGGTAAGATCCTTGAGAGTTTTCGCCCCGAAGAACGTTTTCCAATGATGAGCACTTTTAAAGTTCTGCTA
TGTGGCGCGGTATTATCCCGTATTGACGCCGGGCAAGAGCAACTCGGTCGCCGCATACACTATTCTCAGA
ATGACTTGGTTGAGTACTCACCAGTCACAGAAAAGCATCTTACGGATGGCATGACAGTAAGAGAATTATG
CAGTGCTGCCATAACCATGAGTGATAACACTGCGGCCAACTTACTTCTGACAACGATCGGAGGACCGAAG
GAGCTAACCGCTTTTTTGCACAACATGGGGGATCATGTAACTCGCCTTGATCGTTGGGAACCGGAGCTGA
ATGAAGCCATACCAAACGACGAGCGTGACACCACGATGCCTGTAGCAATGGCAACAACGTTGCGCAAACT
ATTAACTGGCGAACTACTTACTCTAGCTTCCCGGCAACAATTAATAGACTGGATGGAGGCGGATAAAGTT
GCAGGACCACTTCTGCGCTCGGCCCTTCCGGCTGGCTGGTTTATTGCTGATAAATCTGGAGCCGGTGAGC
GTGGGTCTCGCGGTATCATTGCAGCACTGGGGCCAGATGGTAAGCCCTCCCGTATCGTAGTTATCTACAC
GACGGGGAGTCAGGCAACTATGGATGAACGAAATAGACAGATCGCTGAGATAGGTGCCTCACTGATTAAG
CATTGGTAACTGTCAGACCAAGTTTACTCATATATACTTTAGATTGATTTAAAACTTCATTTTTAATTTA
AAAGGATCTAGGTGAAGATCCTTTTTGATAATCTCATGACCAAAATCCCTTAACGTGAGTTTTCGTTCCA
CTGAGCGTCAGACCCCGTAGAAAAGATCAAAGGATCTTCTTGAGATCCTTTTTTTCTGCGCGTAATCTGC
TGCTTGCAAACAAAAAAACCACCGCTACCAGCGGTGGTTTGTTTGCCGGATCAAGAGCTACCAACTCTTT
TTCCGAAGGTAACTGGCTTCAGCAGAGCGCAGATACCAAATACTGTTCTTCTAGTGTAGCCGTAGTTAGG
CCACCACTTCAAGAACTCTGTAGCACCGCCTACATACCTCGCTCTGCTAATCCTGTTACCAGTGGCTGCT
GCCAGTGGCGATAAGTCGTGTCTTACCGGGTTGGACTCAAGACGATAGTTACCGGATAAGGCGCAGCGGT
CGGGCTGAACGGGGGGTTCGTGCACACAGCCCAGCTTGGAGCGAACGACCTACACCGAACTGAGATACCT
ACAGCGTGAGCTATGAGAAAGCGCCACGCTTCCCGAAGGGAGAAAGGCGGACAGGTATCCGGTAAGCGGC
AGGGTCGGAACAGGAGAGCGCACGAGGGAGCTTCCAGGGGGAAACGCCTGGTATCTTTATAGTCCTGTCG
GGTTTCGCCACCTCTGACTTGAGCGTCGATTTTTGTGATGCTCGTCAGGGGGGCGGAGCCTATGGAAAAA
CGCCAGCAACGCGGCCTTTTTACGGTTCCTGGCCTTTTGCTGGCCTTTTGCTCACATGTTCTTTCCTGCG
TTATCCCCTGATTCTGTGGATAACCGTATTACCGCCTTTGAGTGAGCTGATACCGCTCGCCGCAGCCGAA
CGACCGAGCGCAGCGAGTCAGTGAGCGAGGAAGCGGAAGAGCGCCCAATACGCAAACCGCCTCTCCCCGC
GCGTTGGCCGATTCATTAATGCAGCTGGCACGACAGGTTTCCCGACTGGAAAGCGGGCAGTGAGCGCAAC
GCAATTAATGTGAGTTAGCTCACTCATTAGGCACCCCAGGCTTTACACTTTATGCTTCCGGCTCGTATGT
TGTGTGGAATTGTGAGCGGATAACAATTTCACACAGGAAACAGCTATGACCATGATTACGCCAAGCGCGC
AATTAAGTTTAAACAAGGGCAGGATGTGTCAAACTGCCAATAGAGAACTACTTACTCTTCAGGCTGAAGC
TGATGGAACAGGTAACAAAGGCAAACACTAATCATGATCAGCAAGATGAAGCAGAAAGGGAACAAGGGGA
TATTAAATGTGTATAGACACGCTAGAGAGATGGCTCAGCAGTTAAGAGAACTAGCTGGTCTTTCAGAGGT
CCTGAGATCAATACCGGTCATGGTCGACATTGATTATTGACTAGTTATTAATAGTAATCAATTACGGGGT
CATTAGTTCATAGCCCATATATGGAGTTCCGCGTTACATAACTTACGGTAAATGGCCCGCCTGGCTGACC
GCCCAACGACCCCCGCCCATTGACGTCAATAATGACGTATGTTCCCATAGTAACGCCAATAGGGACTTTC
CATTGACGTCAATGGGTGGAGTATTTACGGTAAACTGCCCACTTGGCAGTACATCAAGTGTATCATATGC
CAAGTACGCCCCCTATTGACGTCAATGACGGTAAATGGCCCGCCTGGCATTATGCCCAGTACATGACCTT
ATGGGACTTTCCTACTTGGCAGTACATCTACGTATTAGTCATCGCTATTACCATGGTCGAGGTGAGCCCC
ACGTTCTGCTTCACTCTCCCCATCTCCCCCCCCTCCCCACCCCCAATTTTGTATTTATTTATTTTTTAAT
TATTTTGTGCAGCGATGGGGGCGGGGGGGGGGGGGGGGCGCGCGCCAGGCGGGGCGGGGCGGGGCGAGGG
GCGGGGCGGGGCGAGGCGGAGAGGTGCGGCGGCAGCCAATCAGAGCGGCGCGCTCCGAAAGTTTCCTTTT
ATGGCGAGGCGGCGGCGGCGGCGGCCCTATAAAAAGCGAAGCGCGCGGCGGGCGGGAGTCGCTGCGCGCT
GCCTTCGCCCCGTGCCCCGCTCCGCCGCCGCCTCGCGCCGCCCGCCCCGGCTCTGACTGACCGCGTTACT
CCCACAGGTGAGCGGGCGGGACGGCCCTTCTCCTCCGGGCTGTAATTAGCGCTTGGTTTAATGACGGCTT
GTTTCTTTTCTGTGGCTGCGTGAAAGCCTTGAGGGGCTCCGGGAGGGCCCTTTGTGCGGGGGGAGCGGCT
CGGGGGGTGCGTGCGTGTGTGTGTGCGTGGGGAGCGCCGCGTGCGGCTCCGCGCTGCCCGGCGGCTGTGA
GCGCTGCGGGCGCGGCGCGGGGCTTTGTGCGCTCCGCAGTGTGCGCGAGGGGAGCGCGGCCGGGGGCGGT
GCCCCGCGGTGCGGGGGGGGCTGCGAGGGGAACAAAGGCTGCGTGCGGGGTGTGTGCGTGGGGGGGTGAG
CAGGGGGTGTGGGCGCGTCGGTCGGGCTGCAACCCCCCCTGCACCCCCCTCCCCGAGTTGCTGAGCACGG
CCCGGCTTCGGGTGCGGGGCTCCGTACGGGGCGTGGCGCGGGGCTCGCCGTGCCGGGCGGGGGGTGGCGG
CAGGTGGGGGTGCCGGGCGGGGCGGGGCCGCCTCGGGCCGGGGAGGGCTCGGGGGAGGGGCGCGGCGGCC
CCCGGAGCGCCGGCGGCTGTCGAGGCGCGGCGAGCCGCAGCCATTGCCTTTTATGGTAATCGTGCGAGAG
GGCGCAGGGACTTCCTTTGTCCCAAATCTGTGCGGAGCCGAAATCTGGGAGGCGCCGCCGCACCCCCTCT
AGCGGGCGCGGGGCGAAGCGGTGCGGCGCCGGCAGGAAGGAAATGGGCGGGGAGGGCCTTCGTGCGTCGC
CGCGCCGCCGTCCCCTTCTCCCTCTCCAGCCTCGGGGCTGTCCGCGGGGGGACGGCTGCCTTCGGGGGGG
ACGGGGCAGGGCGGGGTTCGGCTTCTGGCGTGTGACCGGCGGCTCTAGAGCCTCTGCTAACCATGTTCAT
GCCTTCTTCTTTTTCCTACAGCTCCTGGGCAACGTGCTGGTTATTGTGCTGTCTCATCATTTTGGCAAAG
AATTGCTAGCATAACTTCGTATAGCATACATTATACGAAGTTATAGCCACCGCGGTGGCGGCCGCTCTAG
AATCATAATCAGCCATACCACATTTGTAGAGGTTTTACTTGCTTTAAAAAACCTCCCACACCTCCCCCTG
AACCTGAAACATAAAATGAATGCAATTGTTGTTGTTAACTTGTTTATTGCAGCTTATAATGGTTACAAAT
AAAGCAATAGCATCACAAATTTCACAAATAAAGCATTTTTTTCACTGCATTCTAGTTGTGGTTTGTCCAA
ACTCATCAATGTATCTTAACTAGAATCATAATCAGCCATACCACATTTGTAGAGGTTTTACTTGCTTTAA
AAAACCTCCCACACCTCCCCCTGAACCTGAAACATAAAATGAATGCAATTGTTGTTGTTAACTTGTTTAT
TGCAGCTTATAATGGTTACAAATAAAGCAATAGCATCACAAATTTCACAAATAAAGCATTTTTTTCACTG
CATTCTAGTTGTGGTTTGTCCAAACTCATCAATGTATCTTAACTAGAATCATAATCAGCCATACCACATT
TGTAGAGGTTTTACTTGCTTTAAAAAACCTCCCACACCTCCCCCTGAACCTGAAACATAAAATGAATGCA
ATTGTTGTTGTTAACTTGTTTATTGCAGCTTATAATGGTTACAAATAAAGCAATAGCATCACAAATTTCA
CAAATAAAGCATTTTTTTCACTGCATTCTAGTTGTGGTTTGTCCAAACTCATCAATGTATCTTAACTAGT
GGATCTCATGCCTAGGATAACTTCGTATAGCATACATTATACGAAGTTATAGGCGCGCCGGTACCGCCAC
CATGCCTGAACCCTCTAAGTCTGCTCCAGCCCCTAAAAAGGGTTCTAAGAAGGCTATCACTAAGGCGCAG
AAGAAGGATGGTAAGAAGCGTAAGCGCAGCCGCAAGGAGAGCTATTCTATCTATGTGTACAAGGTTCTGA
AGCAGGTCCACCCCGACACCGGCATCTCATCCAAGGCCATGGGGATCATGAACTCCTTCGTCAACGACAT
CTTCGAGCGCATCGCGGGCGAGGCTTCTCGCCTGGCTCACTACAATAAGCGCTCGACCATCACCTCCAGG
GAGATTCAGACGGCTGTGCGCCTGCTGCTGCCTGGGGAGCTGGCTAAGCATGCTGTGTCCGAGGGCACTA
AGGCAGTTACCAAGTACACTAGCTCTAAGGATCCACCGGTCGCCACCATGAGCAAAGGAGAAGAACTTTT
CACTGGAGTTGTCCCAATTCTTGTTGAATTAGATGGTGATGTTAATGGGCACAAATTTTCTGTCCGTGGA
GAGGGTGAAGGTGATGCTACAAACGGAAAACTCACCCTTAAATTTATTTGCACTACTGGAAAACTACCTG
TTCCGTGGCCAACACTTGTCACTACTCTGACCTATGGTGTTCAATGCTTTTCCCGTTATCCGGATCACAT
GAAACGGCATGACTTTTTCAAGAGTGCCATGCCCGAAGGTTATGTACAGGAACGCACTATATCTTTCAAA
GATGACGGGACCTACAAGACGCGTGCTGAAGTCAAGTTTGAAGGTGATACCCTTGTTAATCGTATCGAGT
TAAAGGGTATTGATTTTAAAGAAGATGGAAACATTCTTGGACACAAACTCGAGTACAACTTTAACTCACA
CAATGTATACATCACGGCAGACAAACAAAAGAATGGAATCAAAGCTAACTTCAAAATTCGCCACAACGTT
GAAGATGGTTCCGTTCAACTAGCAGACCATTATCAACAAAATACTCCAATTGGCGATGGCCCTGTCCTTT
TACCAGACAACCATTACCTGTCGACACAATCTGTCCTTTCGAAAGATCCCAACGAAAAGCGTGACCACAT
GGTCCTTCTTGAGTTTGTAACTGCTGCTGGGATTACACATGGCATGGATGAGCTCTACAAAGGCGGCTCC
GGCGGCCGCTCCGAGGGCCGCGGCAGCCTGCTGACATGCGGCGACGTGGAAGAGAACCCGGGCCCTGCTC
CTGGCAGCACAATGGTGAGCAAGGGCGAGGAGGTCATCAAAGAATTCATGCGCTTCAAGGTGCGCATGGA
GGGCTCCATGAACGGCCACGAGTTCGAGATCGAGGGCGAGGGCGAGGGCCGCCCCTACGAGGGCACCCAG
ACCGCCAAGCTGAAGGTGACCAAGGGCGGCCCCCTGCCCTTCGCCTGGGACATCCTGTCCCCCCAGTTCA
TGTACGGCTCCAAGGCGTACGTGAAGCACCCCGCCGACATCCCCGATTACAAGAAGCTGTCCTTCCCCGA
GGGCTTCAAGTGGGAGCGCGTGATGAACTTCGAGGACGGCGGTCTGGTGACCGTGACCCAGGACTCCTCC
CTGCAGGACGGCACGCTGATCTACAAGGTGAAGATGCGCGGCACCAACTTCCCCCCCGACGGCCCCGTAA
TGCAGAAGAAGACCATGGGCTGGGAGGCCTCCACCGAGCGCCTGTACCCCCGCGACGGCGTGCTGAAGGG
CGAGATCCACCAGGCCCTGAAGCTGAAGGACGGCGGCCACTACCTGGTGGAGTTCAAGACCATCTACATG
GCCAAGAAGCCCGTGCAACTGCCCGGCTACTACTACGTGGACACCAAGCTGGACATCACCTCCCACAACG
AGGACTACACCATCGTGGAACAGTACGAGCGCTCCGAGGGCCGCCACCACCTGTTCCTGGGGCATGGCAC
CGGCAGCACCGGCAGCGGCAGCTCCGGCACCGCCTCCTCCGAGGACAACAACATGGCCGTCATCAAAGAG
TTCATGCGCTTCAAGGTGCGCATGGAGGGCTCCATGAACGGCCACGAGTTCGAGATCGAGGGCGAGGGCG
AGGGCCGCCCCTACGAGGGCACCCAGACCGCCAAGCTGAAGGTGACCAAGGGCGGCCCCCTGCCCTTCGC
CTGGGACATCCTGTCCCCCCAGTTCATGTACGGCTCCAAGGCGTACGTGAAGCACCCCGCCGACATCCCC
GATTACAAGAAGCTGTCCTTCCCCGAGGGCTTCAAGTGGGAGCGCGTGATGAACTTCGAGGACGGCGGTC
TGGTGACCGTGACCCAGGACTCCTCCCTGCAGGACGGCACGCTGATCTACAAGGTGAAGATGCGCGGCAC
CAACTTCCCCCCCGACGGCCCCGTAATGCAGAAGAAGACCATGGGCTGGGAGGCCTCCACCGAGCGCCTG
TACCCCCGCGACGGCGTGCTGAAGGGCGAGATCCACCAGGCCCTGAAGCTGAAGGACGGCGGCCACTACC
TGGTGGAGTTCAAGACCATCTACATGGCCAAGAAGCCCGTGCAACTGCCCGGCTACTACTACGTGGACAC
CAAGCTGGACATCACCTCCCACAACGAGGACTACACCATCGTGGAACAGTACGAGCGCTCCGAGGGCCGC
CACCACCTGTTCCTGTACGGCATGGACGAGCTGTACAAGTAAGGCGCGCCAACCTCTGGATTACAAAATT
TGTGAAAGATTGACTGGTATTCTTAACTATGTTGCTCCTTTTACGCTATGTGGATACGCTGCTTTAATGC
CTTTGTATCATGCTATTGCTTCCCGTATGGCTTTCATTTTCTCCTCCTTGTATAAATCCTGGTTGCTGTC
TCTTTATGAGGAGTTGTGGCCCGTTGTCAGGCAACGTGGCGTGGTGTGCACTGTGTTTGCTGACGCAACC
CCCACTGGTTGGGGCATTGCCACCACCTGTCAGCTCCTTTCCGGGACTTTCGCTTTCCCCCTCCCTATTG
CCACGGCGGAACTCATCGCCGCCTGCCTTGCCCGCTGCTGGACAGGGGCTCGGCTGTTGGGCACTGACAA
TTCCGTGGTGTTGTCGGGGAAATCATCGTCCTTTCCTTGGCTGCTCGCCTGTGTTGCCACCTGGATTCTG
CGCGGGACGTCCTTCTGCTACGTCCCTTCGGCCCTCAATCCAGCGGACCTTCCTTCCCGCGGCCTGCTGC
CGGCTCTGCGGCCTCTTCCGCGTCTTCGCCTTCGCCCTCAGACGAGTCGGATCTCCCTTTGGGCCGCCTC
CCCGCAGGATCCACTAGAGCGGCCGCCTAGAGCTCGCTATCAGCCTCGACTGTGCCTTCTAGTTGCCAGC
CATCTGTTGTTTGCCCCTCCCCCGTGCCTTCCTTGACCCTGGAAGGTGCCACTCCCACTGTCCTTTCCTA
ATAAAATGAGGAAATTGCATCGCATTGTCTGAGTAGGTGTCATTCTATTCTGGGGGGTGGGGTGGGGCAG
GACAGCAAGGGGGAGGATTGGGAAGACAATAGCAGGCATGCTGGGGATGCGGTGGGCTCTATGGCTTCTG
AGGCGGAAAGAACCAGCTGGGGCTCGACTAGAGCTTGCGGAACCCTTAAGCTTGTCATTCGAATTTAGAC
ACCCACATGGTGGCTCATGACCATCTATCTATAAATGGATCTGATTTTCATGTCTGGCAGTGTACAGAAG
CTAACTGAAGAAAGGTGGAAGACCCACAAGAGTTCAAGGTACCCAATTCGCCCTATAGTGAGTCGTATTA
CAATTCACTGGCCGTCGTTTTACAACGTCGTGACTGGGAAAACCCTGGCGTTACCCAACTTAATCGCCTT
GCAGCACATCCCCCTTTCGCCAGCTGGCGTAATAGCGAAGAGGCCCGCACCGATCGCCCTTCCCAACAGT
TGCGCAGCCTGAATGGCGAATGGCAAATTGTAAGCGTTAATATTTTGTTAAAATTCGCGTTAAATTTTTG
TTAAATCAGCTCATTTTTTAACCAATAGGCCGAAATCGGCAAAATCCCTTATAAATCAAAAGAATAGACC
GAGATAGGGT
[37 nt withheld, positions 8971-9007]
AAAGAACGTGGACTCCAACGTCAAAGG
[49 nt withheld, positions 9035-9083]
T
[91 nt withheld, positions 9085-9175]
G
[124 nt withheld, positions 9177-9300]
CAG
